>Addgene plasmid #53730 | pACλCI | depositor full sequence | sequence record 83908 | pACλCI sequence 3152 bps
GAATTCCGGATGAGCATTCATCAGGCGGGCAAGAATGTGAATAAAGGCCGGATAAAACTTGTGCTTATTT
TTCTTTACGGTCTTTAAAAAGGCCGTAATATCCAGCTGAACGGTCTGGTTATAGGTACATTGAGCAACTG
ACTGAAATGCCTCAAAATGTTCTTTACGATGCCATTGGGATATATCAACGGTGGTATATCCAGTGATTTT
TTTCTCCATTTTAGCTTCCTTAGCTCCTGAAAATCTCGATAACTCAAAAAATACGCCCGGTAGTGATCTT
ATTTCATTATGGTGAAAGTTGGAACCTCTTACGTGCCGATCAACGTCTCATTTTCGCCAAAAGTTGGCCC
AGGGCTTCCCGGTATCAACAGGGACACCAGGATTTATTTATTCTGCGAAGTGATCTTCCGTCACAGGTAT
TTATTCGGCGCAAAGTGCGTCGGGTGAATGCTGCCAACTTACTGATTAGTGTATGATGGTGTTTTTGAGG
TGCTCCAGTGGCTTCTGTTTCTATCAGCTGTCCCTCCTGTTCAGCTACTGACGGGGTGGTGCGTAACGGC
AAAAGCACCGCCGGACATCAGCGCTAGCGGAGTGTATACTGGCTTACTATGTTGGCACTGATGAGGGTGT
CAGTGAAGTGCTTCATGTGGCAGGAGAAAAAAGGCTGCACCGGTGCGTCAGCAGAATATGTGATACAGGA
TATATTCCGCTTCCTCGCTCACTGACTCGCTACGCTCGGTCGTTCGACTGCGGCGAGCGGAAATGGCTTA
CGAACGGGGCGGAGATTTCCTGGAAGATGCCAGGAAGATACTTAACAGGGAAGTGAGAGGGCCGCGGCAA
AGCCGTTTTTCCATAGGCTCCGCCCCCCTGACAAGCATCACGAAATCTGACGCTCAAATCAGTGGTGGCG
AAACCCGACAGGACTATAAAGATACCAGGCGTTTCCCCTGGCGGCTCCCTCGTGCGCTCTCCTGTTCCTG
CCTTTCGGTTTACCGGTGTCATTCCGCTGTTATGGCCGCGTTTGTCTCATTCCACGCCTGACACTCAGTT
CCGGGTAGGCAGTTCGCTCCAAGCTGGACTGTATGCACGAACCCCCCGTTCAGTCCGACCGCTGCGCCTT
ATCCGGTAACTATCGTCTTGAGTCCAACCCGGAAAGACATGCAAAAGCACCACTGGCAGCAGCCACTGGT
AATTGATTTAGAGGAGTTAGTCTTGAAGTCATGCGCCGGTTAAGGCTAAACTGAAAGGACAAGTTTTGGT
GACTGCGCTCCTCCAAGCCAGTTACCTCGGTTCAAAGAGTTGGTAGCTCAGAGAACCTTCGAAAAACCGC
CCTGCAAGGCGGTTTTTTCGTTTTCAGAGCAAGAGATTACGCGCAGACCAAAACGATCTCAAGAAGATCA
TCTTATTAATCAGATAAAATATTTCTAGATTTCAGTGCAATTTATCTCTTCAAATGTAGCACCTGAAGTC
AGCCCCATACGATATAAGTTGTAATTCTCATGTTTGACAGCTTATCATCGATAAGCTAATTCTCACTCAT
TAGGCACCCCAGGCTTTACACTTTATGCTTCCGGCTCGTATAATGTGTGGAATTGTGAGCGGATAACAAT
TTCACACAGGAAACAGCGTATGAGCACAAAAAAGAAA
[261 nt withheld, positions 1648-1908]
ATGCAGCCGTCACTTAGAAGTGAGTATGAGTACCCTGTTTTTTCTCATGTTCAGGCAGGGATGTTCTCAC
CTGAGCTTAGAACCTTTACCAAAGGTGATGCGGAGAGATGGGTAAGCACAACCAAAAAAGCCAGTGATTC
TGCATTCTGGCTTGAGGTTGAAGGTAATTCCATGACCGCACCAACAGGCTCCAAGCCAAGCTTTCCTGAC
GGAATGTTAATTCTCGTTGACCCTGAGCAGGCTGTTGAGCCAGGTGATTTCTGCATAGCCAGACTTGGGG
GTGATGAGTTTACCTTCAAGAAACTGATCAGGGATAGCGGTCAGGTGTTTTTACAACCACTAAACCCACA
GTACCCAATGATCCCATGCAATGAGAGTTGTTCCGTTGTGGGGAAAGTTATCGCTAGTCAGTGGCCTGAA
GAGACGTTTGGCTGACCTAGGATCTGCATCGCAGGATGCTGCTGGCTACCCTGTGGAACACCTACATCTG
TATTAACGAAGCGCTAACCGTTTTTATCAGGCTCTGGGAGGCAGAATAAATGATCATATCGTCAATTATT
ACCTCCACGGGGAGAGCCTGAGCAAACTGGCCTCAGGCATTTGAGAAGCACACGGTCACACTGCTTCCGG
TAGTCAATAAACCGGTAAACCAGCAATAGACATAAGCGGCTATTTAACGACCCTGCCCTGAACCGACGAC
CGGGTCGAATTTGCTTTCGAATTTCTGCCATTCATCCGCTTATTATCACTTATTCAGGCGTAGCACCAGG
CGTTTAAGGGCACCAATAACTGCCTTAAAAAAATTACGCCCCGCCCTGCCACTCATCGCAGTACTGTTGT
AATTCATTAAGCATTCTGCCGACATGGAAGCCATCACAGACGGCATGATGAACCTGAATCGCCAGCGGCA
TCAGCACCTTGTCGCCTTGCGTATAATATTTGCCCATGGTGAAAACGGGGGCGAAGAAGTTGTCCATATT
GGCCACGTTTAAATCAAAACTGGTGAAACTCACCCAGGGATTGGCTGAGACGAAAAACATATTCTCAATA
AACCCTTTAGGGAAATAGGCCAGGTTTTCACCGTAACACGCCACATCTTGCGAATATATGTGTAGAAACT
GCCGGAAATCGTCGTGGTATTCACTCCAGAGCGATGAAAACGTTTCAGTTTGCTCATGGAAAACGGTGTA
ACAAGGGTGAACACTATCCCATATCACCAGCTCACCGTCTTTCATTGCCATACG
Features (pLannotate 1.2.2; 10 found; start..end, strand, type, name):
    220..322     -  promoter       cat promoter: promoter of the E. coli cat gene encoding chloramphenicol acetyltransferase
    448..586     +  mobile_element IS1 (fragment): prokaryotic transposable element IS1
    705..760     -  rep_origin     RSF ori (fragment): Plasmids containing the RSF 1030 origin of replication can be propagated in E. coli cells that contain additional plasmids with compatible origins.
    848..1392    -  rep_origin     p15A ori: Plasmids containing the medium-copy-number p15A origin of replication can be propagated in E. coli cells that contain a second plasmid with the ColE1 origin.
   1504..1527    +  promoter       tet promoter (fragment): E. coli promoter for tetracycline efflux protein gene
   1555..1585    +  promoter       lac UV5 promoter: E. coli lac promoter with an "up" mutation
   1593..1609    +  protein_bind   lac operator: The lac repressor binds to the lac operator to inhibit transcription in E. coli. This inhibition can be relieved by adding lactose or isopropyl-β-D-thiogalactopyranoside (IPTG). lac repressor encoded by lacI
   1630..2343    +  CDS            λ repressor (sequence partly withheld): phage λ repressor; cI
   2349..2414    +  CDS            YPB2_ECOLX (fragment): Protein predicted: Swiss-Prot protein existence level 4. From Escherichia coli.
   2712..219     -  CDS            CmR (across the origin): chloramphenicol acetyltransferase; cat; confers resistance to chloramphenicol
