[The description below was written by a language model from this plasmid's Addgene catalogue record and pLannotate feature annotations shown in this document.]
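Description:
pACλCI is a small bacterial expression plasmid built on the pACYC184 backbone, listed at about 3.2 kb (the deposited full sequence is 3,152 nt). It replicates in E. coli from the medium-copy p15A origin, which is compatible with ColE1-type plasmids and so allows a second plasmid to be maintained in the same cell. Selection is by chloramphenicol, through a chloramphenicol acetyltransferase gene driven by its own cat promoter. The annotation also picks up backbone remnants: an IS1 fragment, a short match to the RSF origin, a fragment of the tet promoter and a small piece of a predicted E. coli open reading frame just downstream of the insert. None of these is described as functional.

The payload is the bacteriophage λ cI repressor coding sequence (roughly 710 bp), placed behind the lacUV5 promoter and a lac operator. Transcription is therefore held off by Lac repressor and can be induced with IPTG. For this reason the depositor recommends a lacIq host, to keep potentially toxic proteins repressed. The depositor notes that the gene is wild type, even though an automated map labels it as the temperature-sensitive cI857 allele.

The plasmid belongs to a bacterial two-hybrid system in which transcription of a reporter is activated by arbitrary protein–protein contacts. Because it produces unfused λCI, it serves as a control rather than as a cloning vector, and a related plasmid in the set is intended for making fusions. It is used with the companion plasmids of that system and requires the dedicated reporter strain designated for it.
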