Addgene plasmid #53730: pACλCI
Purpose: PlacUV5-directed synthesis of the λCI protein; used as two-hybrid control. For cloning purposes, see Addgene plasmid 53733.
Depositing lab: Ann Hochschild. Depositing organization: Harvard Medical School. Publication: Activation of prokaryotic transcription through arbitrary protein-protein contacts. Dove SL, Joung JK, Hochschild A. Nature. 1997 Apr 10;386(6625):627-30. 10.1038/386627a0 PubMed 9121589.
Backbone
  Vector backbone: pACYC184
  Backbone manufacturer: ATCC
  Backbone size w/o insert (bp): 2500
  Total vector size (bp): 3185
  Vector type: Bacterial Expression
Growth in bacteria
  Bacterial resistance: Chloramphenicol, 25 μg/mL
  Growth temperature: 37°C
  Growth strain: NEB5alpha F'LacIQ
  Growth instructions: We recommend using a lacIQ strain, such as NEB5alpha F'LacIQ, in order to ensure that the expression of potentially toxic fusion proteins is kept repressed.
  Copy number: Unknown
Gene/Insert
  Gene/Insert name: bacteriophage lambda CI protein (alt name: λCI)
  Species: bacteriophage lambda
  Insert size (bp): 710
  Promoter: lac UV5
  Cloning method: Restriction Enzyme; 5′ cloning site NA (unknown if destroyed); 3′ cloning site NA (unknown if destroyed)
  Sequencing primers: 5′ pAC-cI_F (approx 100bp upstream of NotI site in the pAC-cI vector) 5’ gatcagggatagcggtcagg 3’
Terms and licenses: Academic/Nonprofit Terms; Industry Terms: Not Available to Industry
Depositor comments: This plasmid is used in conjuction with the other Ann Hochschild Bacterial 2-hybrid system plasmids (Addgene plasmids 53730, 53731, 53732, 53733, and 53734) and must be used in the reporter strain, FW102 OL2–62 (Addgene item 53735). Please see the associated article for links to all of these plasmids: http://www.addgene.org/browse/article/8393/ Please note the sequence-based map incorrectly shows the insert as "cI857 LR”. This is incorrect-cI857 refers to a temperature sensitive allele of cI, but the gene in the plasmid is wild type. The following articles can provide more information on using the bacterial 2-hybrid system: Dove, et al. 1997 PMID 9121589 Dove and Hochschild 1998 PMID 9499408 Deaconescu, et al. 2006 PMID 16469698 Deighan, et al. 2008 PMID 18832144 Kuznedelov, et al. 2002 PMID 11823642
How to cite: pACλCI was a gift from Ann Hochschild (Addgene plasmid # 53730 ; http://n2t.net/addgene:53730 ; RRID:Addgene_53730)
