>Addgene plasmid #53730 | pACλCI | addgene partial sequence | sequence record 87680 | p15A-F 5'-gattacgcgcagaccaaaac-3'
AATATTTCTAGATTTCAGTGCAATTTATCTCTTCAAATGTAGCACCTGAAGTCAGCCCCATACGATATAA
GTTGTAATTCTCATGTTTGACAGCTTATCATCGATAAGCTAATTCTCACTCATTAGGCACCCCAGGCTTT
ACACTTTATGCTTCCGGCTCGTATAATGTGTGGAATTGTGAGCGGATAACAATTTCACACAGGAAACAGC
GTATGAGCACAAAAAAGAAA
[261 nt withheld, positions 231-491]
ATGCAGCCGTCACTTAGAAGTGAGTATGAGTACCCTGTTTTTTCTCATGTTCAGGCAGGGATGTTCTCAC
CTGAGCTTAGAACCTTTACCAAAGGTGATGCGGAGAGATGGGTAAGCACAACCAAAAAAGCCAGTGATTC
TGCATTCTGGCTTGAGGTTGAAGGTAATTCCATGACCGCACCAACAGGCTCCAAGCCAAGCTTTCCTGAC
GGAATGTTAATTCTCGTTGACCCTGAGCAGGCTGTTGAGCCAGGTGATTTCTGCATAGCCAGACTTGGGG
GTGATGAGTTTACCTTCAAGAAACTGATCAGGGATAGCGGTCAGGTGTTTTTACAACCACTAAACCCACA
GTACCCAATGATCCCATG
