>Addgene plasmid #53730 | pACλCI | addgene partial sequence | sequence record 87722 | CAT-F 5'-GTTTGTGATGGCTTCCATGTC-3'
TACTGCGATGAGTGGCAGGGCGGGGCGTAATTTTTTTAAGGCAGTTATTGGTGCCCTTAAACGCCTGGTT
GCTACGCCTGAATAAGTGATAATAAGCGGATGAATGGCAGAAATTCGAAAGCAAATTCGACCCGGTCGTC
GGTTCAGGGCAGGGTCGTTAAATAGCCGCTTATGTCTATTGCTGGTTTACCGGTTTATTGACTACCGGAA
GCAGTGTGACCGTGTGCTTCTCAAATGCCTGAGGCCAGTTTGCTCAGGCTCTCCCCGTGGAGGTAATAAT
TGACGATATGATCATTTATTCTGCCTCCCAGAGCCTGATAAAAACGGTTAGCGCTTCGTTAATACAGATG
TAGGTGTTCCACAGGGTAGCCAGCAGCATCCTGCGATGCAGATCCTAGGTCAGCCAAACGTCTCTTCAGG
CCACTGACTAGCGATAACTTTCCCCACAACGGAACAACTCTCATTGCATGGGATCATTGGGTACTGTGGG
TTTAGTGGTTGTAAAAACACCTGACCGCTATCCCTGATCAGTTTCTTGAAGGTAAACTCATCACCCCCAA
GTCTGGCTATGCAGAAATCACCTGGCTCAACAGCCTGCTCAGGGTCAACGAGAATTAACATTCCGTCAGG
AAAGCTTGGCTTGGAGCCTGTTGGTGCGGTCATGGAATTACCTTCAACCTCAAGCCAGAATGCAGAATCA
CTGGCTTTTTTGGTTGTGCTTACCCATCTCTCCGCATCACCTTTGGTAAAGGTTCTAAGCTCAGGTGAGA
ACATCCCTGCCTGAACATGAGAAAAAACAGGGTACTCATACTCACTTCTAAGTGACGGCTGCAT
[45 nt withheld, positions 835-879]
